Addgene plasmid #41755: pAP2
Depositing lab: Jeff Gelles. Depositing organization: Brandeis University. Publication: FRET measurements of kinesin neck orientation reveal a structural basis for processivity and asymmetry. Martin DS, Fathi R, Mitchison TJ, Gelles J. Proc Natl Acad Sci U S A. 2010 Mar 23;107(12):5453-8. Epub 2010 Mar 8. 10.1073/pnas.0914924107 PubMed 20212149.
Backbone
  Vector backbone: pT7-7
  Vector type: Bacterial Expression
Growth in bacteria
  Bacterial resistance: Ampicillin, 100 μg/mL
  Growth temperature: 37°C
  Growth strain: DH5alpha
  Copy number: Unknown
Gene/Insert
  Gene/Insert name: kinesin heavy chain
  Species: D. melanogaster (fly); E. coli
  Mutation: residues 1-401; C45S C338S K349C C451S
  Entrez Gene: Khc (a.k.a. Dmel_CG7765, 2R6, CG7765, DK, DKH, Dm KHC, DmK, DmKHC, Dmel\CG7765, Dmkin, KHC, KIF 5A, KIF5, KIF5B, KIN, Kif5, Kin, Kin-1, Kinesin, Kinesin-1, khc, kin, kinesin, kinesin-1, l(2)W12, l(2)k13219, l(2)k13314, l(2R)W12, pgs)
  Tag / fusion protein: bccp (C terminal on insert); His6 (C terminal on insert)
Resource information
  A portion of this plasmid was derived from a plasmid made by: Larry Goldstein; John Cronan
Terms and licenses: Academic/Nonprofit Terms; Industry Terms: Not Available to Industry
How to cite: pAP2 was a gift from Jeff Gelles (Addgene plasmid # 41755 ; http://n2t.net/addgene:41755 ; RRID:Addgene_41755)
