[The description below was written by a language model from this plasmid's Addgene catalogue record.]
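Description:
pAP2 is a bacterial expression plasmid built on the pT7-7 backbone, a vector family in which the insert is normally transcribed from a bacteriophage T7 promoter and therefore expressed in E. coli strains that supply T7 RNA polymerase. The record itself does not list the promoter, origin of replication or copy number. It is selected with ampicillin, and DH5alpha is the recorded propagation strain.

The insert encodes a truncated Drosophila melanogaster kinesin heavy chain (Khc, kinesin-1) covering residues 1-401. This fragment is fused at its C terminus to a bccp segment, followed by a His6 tag. BCCP (biotin carboxyl carrier protein) accounts for the E. coli species listed alongside fly. It is a domain that is biotinylated in vivo by the host, giving a handle for attachment to avidin or streptavidin surfaces or beads, while the His6 tag allows metal-affinity purification.

The listed mutations are C45S, C338S, K349C and C451S. This pattern replaces existing cysteines with serine and introduces one new cysteine at position 349, as expected for a design that directs thiol-reactive labelling to a defined site. Position 451 lies beyond the 1-401 kinesin fragment, so that substitution presumably falls in the fused portion under the construct's own numbering, although the record does not explain this. The associated publication concerns FRET measurements of kinesin neck orientation in relation to processivity and asymmetry, which fits use of the plasmid to produce site-specifically labellable kinesin for fluorescence studies. Parts of the plasmid were derived from plasmids made in other laboratories. No feature table was provided, so element positions cannot be described.
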