>Addgene plasmid #41755 | pAP2 | addgene partial sequence | sequence record 67744 | T7 5'-TAATACGACTCACTATAGGG-3'
AAATAATTTTGTTTAACTTTAAGAAGGAGATATACATATGTCCGCGGAACGAGAGATTCCCGCCGAGGAC
AGCATCAAAGTGGTCTGCCGATTCCGACCGCTGAACGACAGCGAAGAGAAGGCCGGCTCCAAGTTCGTGG
TCAAGTTCCCCAACAATGTGGAGGAGAACTCCATATCCATAGCGGGCAAGGTGTATTTGTTCGACAAGGT
CTTCAAACCGAATGCATCCCAGGAAAAGGTCTACAATGAGGCGGCCAAGTCCATTGTTACGGATGTCCTG
GCCGGGTACAATGGAACGATATTCGCATATGGTCAGACGTCCTCCGGAAAAACGCATACGATGGAGGGCG
TGATCGGGGACTCCGTAAAACAGGGTATCATACCACGTATCGTCAACGACATTTTCAATCACATCTACGC
GATGGAGGTGAACCTGGAGTTTCACATCAAGGTCTCCTACTACGAGATCTACATGGACAAGATTCGAGAT
CTGTTGGACGTCTCCAAGGTGAACCTTAGTGTGCACGAGGATAAGAACCGGGTGCCGTACGTCAAGGGCG
CTACGGAACGGTTCGTCTCGTCGCCGGAGGATGTTTTCGAGGTGATCGAGGAGGGCAAATCCAATCGTCA
CATCGCTGTGACAAACATGAACGAGCATTCTTCGCGATCCCACTCAGTATTCCTTATCAATGTGAAGCAG
GAGAACCTGGAGAACCAGAAGAAACTATCCGGCAAACTCTACCTGGTGGATTTGGCCGGTTCCGAGAAGG
TTTCCAAGACTGGAGCGGAGGGAACCGTTCTTGATGAAGCCAAGAACATCAACAAGTCGCTGTCGGCCTT
GGGCAACGTAATTTCTGCCCTGGCGGACGGAAACAAAACGCACATCCCCTACCGTGATTCCAAGCTAACG
CGCATCCTGCAGGAGTCGCTGGGAGGCAACGCACGCACAACCATCGTCATCTGCTGCTCTCCAGCCAGTT
TCAAC
