>Addgene plasmid #41755 | pAP2 | addgene partial sequence | sequence record 67747 | Amp-F 5'-AAGCCCTCCCGTATCGTAGT-3'
ATGAACGAAATAGACAGATCGCTGAGATAGGTGCCTCACTGATTAAGCATTGGTAACTGTCAGACCAAGT
TTACTCATATATACTTTAGATTGATTTAATTCTCATGTTTGACAGCTTATCATCGATAAGCTTGTCAGTG
ATGGTGATGGTGGTGCCCACTAGTCTCAGATAATTCGATAACAACAAGCGGTTCGTCGAATTCAACCGGC
TGACCAGATTCAACAAGGATAGCTTTAACGGTACCGGATTTGTCCGCTTCGATCTGGTTCATCATTTTCA
TGGCTTCAACGATGGACAGGGTATCGCCCACGTTGACTTTCTGACCCACTTCGATGAACGCTTTTGCGTC
CGGGCTTGGGGTGCGGTAGAAAGTACCAACCATCGGGGAACGTACGATGTGACCACTGATTTCCGCTGCT
GCTGGCGCTTCCATGGCCTTGCGCAGGTTGGGCGTGCTTGCCTCCATGAGATCCTCCATGTTGATTTGCT
CCTCCGCCTTAACAGTTTCACCCGCTCTCCAGCGCGCAAGCTCGATCTCCAGCTTCTCCACCTTACCCTT
TAGTCGGGCGTTCTTTTCCTTCTCCTTTTCATAGCGTCGGCACCATTCCTCGGCAGTAAGCTCCTCGTTA
ACGGAGACCACGTTCTTCACTGTCTTGGCTCTACGACCGAAGTCCAGCGTTGACTTCGTTTCAGATTCGT
TGAAACTGGCTGGAGAGCAGCAGATGACGATGGTTGTGCGTGCGTTGCCTCCCAGCGACTCCTGCAGGAT
GCGCGTTAGCTTGGAATC
